Addgene plasmid #230631: AiP1366 - pAAV-AiE2137m-minBG-SYFP2-WPRE3-BGHpA
Purpose: AiE2137m is an enhancer sequence, designed to drive AAV-mediated transgene expression in specific populations of brain cells
Depositing lab: Allen Institute for Brain Science & Bosiljka Tasic. Depositing organization: Allen Institute. Publication: A suite of enhancer AAVs and transgenic mouse lines for genetic access to cortical cell types. Ben-Simon Y, Hooper M, Narayan S, Daigle TL, Dwivedi D, Way SW, Oster A, Stafford DA, Mich JK, Taormina MJ, Martinez RA, Opitz-Araya X, Roth JR, Alexander JR, Allen S, Amster A, Arbuckle J, Ayala A, Baker PM, Bakken TE, Barcelli T, Barta S, Bendrick J, Bertagnolli D, Bielstein C, Bishwakarma P, Bowlus J, Boyer G, Brouner K, Casian B, Casper T, Chakka AB, Chakrabarty R, Chance RK, Chavan S, Clark M, Colbert K, Collman F, Daniel S, Departee M, DiValentin P, Donadio N, Dotson N, Egdorf T, Fliss T, Gabitto M, Garcia J, Gary A, Gasperini M, Gloe J, Goldy J, Gore BB, Graybuck L, Greisman N, Haeseleer F, Halterman C, Haradon Z, Hastings SD, Helback O, Ho W, Hockemeyer D, Huang C, Huff S, Hunker A, Johansen N, Jones D, Juneau Z, Kalmbach B, Kannan M, Khem S, Kussick E, Kutsal R, Larsen R, Lee C, Lee AY, Leibly M, Lenz GH, Li S, Liang E, Lusk N, Madigan Z, Malloy J, Malone J, McCue R, Melchor J, Mollenkopf T, Moosman S, Morin E, Newman D, Ng L, Ngo K, Omstead V, Otto S, Oyama A, Pena N, Pham T, Phillips E, Pom CA, Potekhina L, Ransford S, Ray PL, Rette D, Reynoldson C, Rimorin C, Rocha D, Ruiz A, Sanchez REA, Sawyer L, Sedeno-Cortes A, Sevigny JP, Shapovalova N, Shepard N, Shulga L, Sigler AR, Siverts L, Soliman S, Somasundaram S, Staats B, Stewart K, Szelenyi E, Tieu M, Trader C, Tran A, van Velthoven CTJ, Walker M, Wang Y, Weed N, Wirthlin M, Wood T, Wynalda B, Yao Z, Zhou T, Ariza J, Dee N, Reding M, Ronellenfitch K, Mufti S, Sunkin SM, Smith KA, Esposito L, Waters J, Thyagarajan B, Yao S, Lein ES, Zeng H, Levi BP, Ngai J, Ting JT, Tasic B. Cell. 2025 May 16:S0092-8674(25)00513-6. doi: 10.1016/j.cell.2025.05.002. PubMed 40403729.
Backbone
  Vector backbone: pAAV2
  Vector type: AAV
Growth in bacteria
  Bacterial resistance: Ampicillin, 100 μg/mL
  Growth temperature: 37°C
  Growth strain: NEB Stable
  Copy number: High Copy
Gene/Insert
  Gene/Insert name: SYFP2
  Species: Synthetic
  Promoter: minBG
  Cloning method: Restriction Enzyme; 5′ cloning site MluI (unknown if destroyed); 3′ cloning site SacI (unknown if destroyed)
Terms and licenses: Academic/Nonprofit Terms; Industry Terms: Not Available to Industry
How to cite: AiP1366 - pAAV-AiE2137m-minBG-SYFP2-WPRE3-BGHpA was a gift from Allen Institute for Brain Science & Bosiljka Tasic (Addgene plasmid # 230631 ; http://n2t.net/addgene:230631 ; RRID:Addgene_230631)
