[The description below was written by a language model from this plasmid's Addgene catalogue record and pLannotate feature annotations shown in this document.]
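Description:
AiP1366 - pAAV-AiE2137m-minBG-SYFP2-WPRE3-BGHpA is an AAV transfer plasmid built on a pAAV2 backbone and used to package recombinant adeno-associated virus that reports enhancer activity in the brain. The 5.2 kb plasmid is maintained in bacteria through a high-copy ColE1/pUC-type origin and selected with ampicillin via the bla gene and its promoter. An f1 phage origin and small remnants of pBR322 bom and rop sequences are also present in the backbone. The expression cassette is bracketed by AAV2 inverted terminal repeats, which provide the signals for genome replication and encapsidation. The annotation detects the downstream ITR in full, while the upstream one appears only as short fragments, which is common for these structured repeats in sequencing-derived records.

Between the ITRs, the AiE2137m enhancer is placed upstream of a minimal beta-globin promoter (minBG), which has little activity on its own, so transcription depends on the enhancer. Neither of these elements is called in the automated feature table, but the unannotated stretch preceding the reporter is where they would lie, and the recorded MluI and SacI cloning sites are consistent with enhancers being swapped into a common scaffold. The reporter is SYFP2, a rapidly maturing monomeric yellow fluorescent protein derived from Aequorea victoria. It is followed by WPRE3, a shortened woodchuck hepatitis virus posttranscriptional element (annotated as two WPRE fragments) that enhances transcript expression while saving packaging space, and by a bovine growth hormone polyadenylation signal.

The construct is intended to drive AAV-mediated fluorescent labelling of specific brain cell populations. It belongs to a collection of enhancer AAVs for genetic access to cortical cell types. The record does not state which cell population AiE2137m targets.
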