Features (pLannotate 1.2.2; 14 found; start..end, strand, type, name):
     12..39      +  repeat_region  AAV2 ITR (fragment): inverted terminal repeat of adeno-associated virus serotype 2 inverted
     68..95      +  repeat_region  AAV2 ITR (fragment): inverted terminal repeat of adeno-associated virus serotype 2 inverted
   1262..1978    +  CDS            SYFP2: SYFP2 is a basic (constitutively fluorescent) yellow fluorescent protein published in 2006, derived from Aequorea victoria. It is reported to be a very rapidly-maturing monomer with moderate acid sensitivity.
   2018..2175    +  misc_feature   WPRE (fragment): woodchuck hepatitis virus posttranscriptional regulatory element
   2181..2261    +  misc_feature   WPRE (fragment): woodchuck hepatitis virus posttranscriptional regulatory element
   2278..2389    +  polyA_signal   bGH poly(A) signal: bovine growth hormone polyadenylation signal
   2507..2647    +  repeat_region  AAV2 ITR: inverted terminal repeat of adeno-associated virus serotype 2 inverted
   2652..2703    -  misc_feature   bom (fragment): basis of mobility region from pBR322
   2722..3177    +  rep_origin     f1 ori (sequence partly withheld): f1 bacteriophage origin of replication; arrow indicates direction of (+) strand synthesis
   3178..3227    -  misc_feature   bom (fragment): basis of mobility region from pBR322
   3329..3364    -  CDS            rop (fragment): Rop protein, which maintains plasmids at low copy number; rop
   3459..3563    +  promoter       AmpR promoter: bla
   3564..4424    +  CDS            AmpR: β-lactamase; bla; confers resistance to ampicillin, carbenicillin, and related antibiotics
   4595..5183    +  rep_origin     ori: high-copy-number ColE1/pMB1/pBR322/pUC origin of replication
>Addgene plasmid #230631 | AiP1366 - pAAV-AiE2137m-minBG-SYFP2-WPRE3-BGHpA | addgene full sequence | sequence record 470426 | Addgene NGS Result
CCTGCAGGCAGCTGCGCGCTCGCTCGCTCACTGAGGCCGCCCGGGCGTCGGGCGACCTTTGGTCGCCCGG
CCTCAGTGAGCGAGCGAGCGCGCAGAGAGGGAGTGGCCAACTCCATCACTAGGGGTTCCTGCGGCCGCAC
GCGTTGTAAGAGTAATAATCGCCGGCGCACCTCATTAACTCCCAGGCACTAAGCTTAGATCACCTTTCTG
TGGTGACCTTTTTAGCTCCCTTCCCTTTCTCCAAGTTATCTTCCAGGGGAAGGAGCTAGGCCTGGTCTTA
GGGGACAGGAGTGAGCCCCTTGGGGACCAGGGCTGGGCCCTTTGGCTGCCATCTGGCAGTACAGTCTGGA
GCCTCCCAAGCCCCTGCTGTGAGGCCTCTGGGGTGAAAGTGTCTGTCAGGCTGTGAGGTGGGTCTGTGCC
CAGTTCACTCTGACTATCCAGAGACTTGGGCTGTTGGCCTGGCTCGGAGAACGGGTTCTGCTGCCCTGGG
CACAATGCAGAGCAAAGAGGAAAGAAACCTTTTCCAAAGCAGAGGCCAGGAGGAAGCACACAGAGGCCTC
TTTGCTTTGGAACCGAAGCCTTTCAGGTCTGTTTTCTTTAAATATCCTGCTACAGGAAAGAGAAGCCCAA
ATCCAGACATTCCTAAAACATTCAGGTGGCTTTAAAGCAGCAGTTTGTTTGATCTTCACCCCACCCTGTT
TCTGCTCACTGGGGTCTCTGGGACCTACTCCTGCCTGGAGCTTGGTTGGAAGGTCCACACCCTTCCAAGT
TCACTCACATAGCCGATGTACCGATGGGGCCTGAGACCTGATTGGAACTTGCTTTTTCTACTTTAGTCTG
TTTTTGTTTTCGTCTGCCGTGCTGAAGATCAAACTCTTGGCCGTGTGCATCCTAGGCGCTCACTACCACT
GAGTCTCAGCCCCTGCCCAGGTTTTGTTTGGTTTGGTTTGAAGTCACTTTTCTTTGATCCCCAGCTGTAA
TGGCATGGCTGACCACACCCTTTTCCTGGAAAGTCTTTCCCTTGACCTCTGGGGTCAGACACACAATGAC
TTCTGACTCAGTGCTCTGCCTCACTACTGATCACTAGACCTAAAGTCCCATCATGAGGCACCTGAGGGTC
TCCATCACTTCACTGGTCTTTAACCCAGAGGACTCGCCGGCGGAGCTCGGGCTGGGCATAAAAGTCAGGG
CAGAGCCATCTATTGCTTACATTTGCTTCTGGGATCCAGATCTTTCGAAGCTAGCGCTACCGGTCGCCAC
CATGGTGAGCAAGGGCGAGGAGCTGTTCACCGGGGTGGTGCCCATCCTGGTCGAGCTGGACGGCGACGTA
AACGGCCACAAGTTCAGCGTGTCCGGCGAGGGCGAGGGCGATGCCACCTACGGCAAGCTGACCCTGAAGC
TGATCTGCACCACCGGCAAGCTGCCCGTGCCCTGGCCCACCCTCGTGACCACCCTGGGCTACGGCGTGCA
GTGCTTCGCCCGCTACCCCGACCACATGAAGCAGCACGACTTCTTCAAGTCCGCCATGCCCGAAGGCTAC
GTCCAGGAGCGCACCATCTTCTTCAAGGACGACGGCAACTACAAGACCCGCGCCGAGGTGAAGTTCGAGG
GCGACACCCTGGTGAACCGCATCGAGCTGAAGGGCATCGACTTCAAGGAGGACGGCAACATCCTGGGGCA
CAAGCTGGAGTACAACTACAACAGCCACAACGTCTATATCACCGCCGACAAGCAGAAGAACGGCATCAAG
GCCAACTTCAAGATCCGCCACAACATCGAGGACGGCGGCGTGCAGCTCGCCGACCACTACCAGCAGAACA
CCCCCATCGGCGACGGCCCCGTGCTGCTGCCCGACAACCACTACCTGAGCTACCAGTCCAAGCTGAGCAA
AGACCCCAACGAGAAGCGCGATCACATGGTCCTGCTGGAGTTCGTGACCGCCGCCGGGATCACTCTCGGC
ATGGACGAGCTGTACAAGTAAGTCGACGGCGCGCCGCGGCCGCGAATTCGATATCATAATCAACCTCTGG
ATTACAAAATTTGTGAAAGATTGACTGGTATTCTTAACTATGTTGCTCCTTTTACGCTATGTGGATACGC
TGCTTTAATGCCTTTGTATCATGCTATTGCTTCCCGTATGGCTTTCATTTTCTCCTCCTTGTATAAATCC
TGGTTAGTTCTTGCCACGGCGGAACTCATCGCCGCCTGCCTTGCCCGCTGCTGGACAGGGGCTCGGCTGT
TGGGCACTGACAATTCCGTGGCTCGAGAGATCTTCGACTGTGCCTTCTAGTTGCCAGCCATCTGTTGTTT
GCCCCTCCCCCGTGCCTTCCTTGACCCTGGAAGGTGCCACTCCCACTGTCCTTTCCTAATAAAATGAGGA
AATTGCATCGCATTGTCTGAGTAGGTGTCATTCTATTCTGGGGGGTGGGGTGGGGCAGGACAGCAAGGGG
GAGGATTGGGAAGACAATAGCAGGCATGAGATCTCACGTGCGGACCGAGCGGCCGCAGGAACCCCTAGTG
ATGGAGTTGGCCACTCCCTCTCTGCGCGCTCGCTCGCTCACTGAGGCCGGGCGACCAAAGGTCGCCCGAC
GCCCGGGCTTTGCCCGGGCGGCCTCAGTGAGCGAGCGAGCGCGCAGCTGCCTGCAGGGGCGCCTGATGCG
GTATTTTCTCCTTACGCATCTGTGCGGTATTTCACACCGCATA
[95 nt withheld, positions 2704-2798]
T
[46 nt withheld, positions 2800-2845]
C
[141 nt withheld, positions 2847-2987]
CCTTTGACGTTGGAGTCCACGTTCTTT
[37 nt withheld, positions 3015-3051]
ACTCTATCTCGGGCTATTCTTTTGATTTATAAGGGATTTTGCCGATTTCGGTCTATTGGTTAAAAAATGA
GCTGATTTAACAAAAATTTAACGCGAATTTTAACAAAATATTAACGTTTACAATTTTATGGTGCACTCTC
AGTACAATCTGCTCTGATGCCGCATAGTTAAGCCAGCCCCGACACCCGCCAACACCCGCTGACGCGCCCT
GACGGGCTTGTCTGCTCCCGGCATCCGCTTACAGACAAGCTGTGACCGTCTCCGGGAGCTGCATGTGTCA
GAGGTTTTCACCGTCATCACCGAAACGCGCGAGACGAAAGGGCCTCGTGATACGCCTATTTTTATAGGTT
AATGTCATGATAATAATGGTTTCTTAGACGTCAGGTGGCACTTTTCGGGGAAATGTGCGCGGAACCCCTA
TTTGTTTATTTTTCTAAATACATTCAAATATGTATCCGCTCATGAGACAATAACCCTGATAAATGCTTCA
ATAATATTGAAAAAGGAAGAGTATGAGTATTCAACATTTCCGTGTCGCCCTTATTCCCTTTTTTGCGGCA
TTTTGCCTTCCTGTTTTTGCTCACCCAGAAACGCTGGTGAAAGTAAAAGATGCTGAAGATCAGTTGGGTG
CACGAGTGGGTTACATCGAACTGGATCTCAACAGCGGTAAGATCCTTGAGAGTTTTCGCCCCGAAGAACG
TTTTCCAATGATGAGCACTTTTAAAGTTCTGCTATGTGGCGCGGTATTATCCCGTATTGACGCCGGGCAA
GAGCAACTCGGTCGCCGCATACACTATTCTCAGAATGACTTGGTTGAGTACTCACCAGTCACAGAAAAGC
ATCTTACGGATGGCATGACAGTAAGAGAATTATGCAGTGCTGCCATAACCATGAGTGATAACACTGCGGC
CAACTTACTTCTGACAACGATCGGAGGACCGAAGGAGCTAACCGCTTTTTTGCACAACATGGGGGATCAT
GTAACTCGCCTTGATCGTTGGGAACCGGAGCTGAATGAAGCCATACCAAACGACGAGCGTGACACCACGA
TGCCTGTAGCAATGGCAACAACGTTGCGCAAACTATTAACTGGCGAACTACTTACTCTAGCTTCCCGGCA
ACAATTAATAGACTGGATGGAGGCGGATAAAGTTGCAGGACCACTTCTGCGCTCGGCCCTTCCGGCTGGC
TGGTTTATTGCTGATAAATCTGGAGCCGGTGAGCGTGGGTCTCGCGGTATCATTGCAGCACTGGGGCCAG
ATGGTAAGCCCTCCCGTATCGTAGTTATCTACACGACGGGGAGTCAGGCAACTATGGATGAACGAAATAG
ACAGATCGCTGAGATAGGTGCCTCACTGATTAAGCATTGGTAACTGTCAGACCAAGTTTACTCATATATA
CTTTAGATTGATTTAAAACTTCATTTTTAATTTAAAAGGATCTAGGTGAAGATCCTTTTTGATAATCTCA
TGACCAAAATCCCTTAACGTGAGTTTTCGTTCCACTGAGCGTCAGACCCCGTAGAAAAGATCAAAGGATC
TTCTTGAGATCCTTTTTTTCTGCGCGTAATCTGCTGCTTGCAAACAAAAAAACCACCGCTACCAGCGGTG
GTTTGTTTGCCGGATCAAGAGCTACCAACTCTTTTTCCGAAGGTAACTGGCTTCAGCAGAGCGCAGATAC
CAAATACTGTTCTTCTAGTGTAGCCGTAGTTAGGCCACCACTTCAAGAACTCTGTAGCACCGCCTACATA
CCTCGCTCTGCTAATCCTGTTACCAGTGGCTGCTGCCAGTGGCGATAAGTCGTGTCTTACCGGGTTGGAC
TCAAGACGATAGTTACCGGATAAGGCGCAGCGGTCGGGCTGAACGGGGGGTTCGTGCACACAGCCCAGCT
TGGAGCGAACGACCTACACCGAACTGAGATACCTACAGCGTGAGCTATGAGAAAGCGCCACGCTTCCCGA
AGGGAGAAAGGCGGACAGGTATCCGGTAAGCGGCAGGGTCGGAACAGGAGAGCGCACGAGGGAGCTTCCA
GGGGGAAACGCCTGGTATCTTTATAGTCCTGTCGGGTTTCGCCACCTCTGACTTGAGCGTCGATTTTTGT
GATGCTCGTCAGGGGGGCGGAGCCTATGGAAAAACGCCAGCAACGCGGCCTTTTTACGGTTCCTGGCCTT
TTGCTGGCCTTTTGCTCACATGT
